Addgene plasmid #40830: pAFM-NbrWT
Purpose: Expresses Flag, Myc tagged Nbr in Drosophila cells
Depositing lab: Phillip Zamore. Depositing organization: University of Massachusetts, Worcester. Publication: The 3'-to-5' exoribonuclease Nibbler shapes the 3' ends of microRNAs bound to Drosophila Argonaute1. Han BW, Hung JH, Weng Z, Zamore PD, Ameres SL. Curr Biol. 2011 Nov 22;21(22):1878-87. Epub 2011 Nov 3. 10.1016/j.cub.2011.09.034 PubMed 22055293.
Backbone
  Vector backbone: pAFMW
  Backbone manufacturer: Murhpy Lab, Carnegie Institution for Science
  Vector type: Insect Expression
Growth in bacteria
  Bacterial resistance: Ampicillin, 100 μg/mL
  Growth temperature: 37°C
  Growth strain: DH5alpha
  Copy number: Unknown
Gene/Insert
  Gene/Insert name: Nbr (alt name: Nibbler)
  Species: D. melanogaster (fly)
  Entrez Gene: Nbr (a.k.a. Dmel_CG9247, CG9247, Dmel\CG9247, nbr)
  Promoter: Actin5C
  Tag / fusion protein: 3xFLAG (N terminal on backbone); 6xMyc (N terminal on backbone)
  Cloning method: Gateway Cloning
  Sequencing primers: 5′ AC5; 3′ SV40pA-R
Terms and licenses: Academic/Nonprofit Terms; Industry Terms: Not Available to Industry
Depositor comments: Nbr coding sequence was amplified from S2 cell cDNA.
How to cite: pAFM-NbrWT was a gift from Phillip Zamore (Addgene plasmid # 40830 ; http://n2t.net/addgene:40830 ; RRID:Addgene_40830)
