[The description below was written by a language model from this plasmid's Addgene catalogue record.]
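Description:
pAFM-NbrWT is an insect expression plasmid built on the pAFMW backbone, a Gateway destination vector from the Drosophila Gateway collection. It is designed for expression in cultured Drosophila cells. The plasmid is propagated in E. coli under ampicillin selection. The record does not give the origin of replication or copy number, and it lists no marker for selection in insect cells.

The insert is the coding sequence of Drosophila melanogaster Nbr (Nibbler, CG9247), amplified from S2 cell cDNA and introduced by Gateway recombination; the "WT" in the name suggests it is the wild-type form. Expression is driven by the Actin5C promoter, a strong constitutive promoter widely used in fly cell lines. The backbone supplies two N-terminal epitope tags, 3xFLAG and 6xMyc, so the protein is made as a FLAG-Myc-Nbr fusion. The listed 3′ sequencing primer implies that an SV40 polyadenylation signal lies downstream of the insert, although no feature table is available to confirm this layout.

Nibbler is a 3′-to-5′ exoribonuclease that, according to the associated publication title, shapes the 3′ ends of microRNAs bound to Drosophila Argonaute1. The stated purpose of the construct is to express the tagged protein in Drosophila cells. The dual tags allow detection by western blot or immunostaining and recovery by immunoprecipitation, which suits experiments such as overexpression, interaction studies or comparison with mutant versions. The record itself does not specify particular experiments.
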