>Addgene plasmid #40830 | pAFM-NbrWT | addgene partial sequence | sequence record 69343 | EBV-rev
TGTCTGGATCCCGTTTAAACTACGCGTAATTCAAACAGGGTTCTGGCGTCGTTCTCGTACTGTTTTCCCC
AGGCCAGTGCTTTAGCGTTATTGAAAAAGGAAGAGTATGAGTATTCAACATTTCCGTGTCGCCCTTATTC
CCTTTTTTGCGGCATTTTGCCTTCCTGTTTTTGCTCACCCAGAAACGCTGGTGAAAGTAAAAGATGCTGA
AGATCAGTTGGGTGCACGAGTGGGTTACATCGAACTGGATCTCAACAGCGGTAAGATCCTTGAGAGTTTT
CGCCCCGAAGAACGTTTTCCAATGATGAGCACTTTTAAAGTTCTGCTATGTGGCGCGGTATTATCCCGTA
TTGACGCCGGGCAAGAGCAACTCGGTCGCCGCATACACTATTCTCAGAATGACTTGGTTGAGTACTCACC
AGTCACAGAAAAGCATCTTACGGATGGCATGACAGTAAGAGAATTATGCAGTGCTGCCATAACCATGAGT
GATAACACTGCGGCCAACTTACTTCTGACAACGATCGGAGGACCGAAGGAGCTAACCGCTTTTTTGCACA
ACATGGGGGATCATGTAACTCGCCTTGATCGTTGGGAACCGGAGCTGAATGAAGCCATACCAAACGACGA
GCGTGACACCACGATGCCTGTAGCAATGGCAACAACGTTGCGCAAACTATTAACTGGCGAACTACTTACT
CTAGCTTCCCGGCAACAATTAATAGACTGGATGGAGGCGGATAAAGTTGCAGGACCACTTCTGCGCTCGG
CCCTTCCGGCTGGCTGGTTTATTGCTGATAAATCTGGAGCCG
