>Addgene plasmid #40830 | pAFM-NbrWT | addgene partial sequence | sequence record 70055 | SVlargeT-R 5'-GGAAAGTCCTTGGGGTCTTC-3'
ATGTTGAGAGTCAGCAGTAGCCTCATCATCACTAGATGGCATTTCTTCTGAGCAAAACAGGTTTTCCTCA
TTAAAGGCATTCCACCACTGCTCCCATTCATCAGTTCCATAGGTTGGAATCTAAAATACACAAACAATTA
GAATCAGTAGTTTAACACATTATACACTTAAAAATTTTATATTTACCTTAGAGCTTTAAATCTCTGTAGG
TAGTTTGTCCAATTATGTCACACCACAGAAGTAAGGTTCCTTCACAAAGATCCTGCTAGCTTACGTCACC
ACTTTGTACAAGAAAGCTGGGTCGGCGCGCCCACCCTTTCACTTAACATGGGCACCCCGCCTGAGAAAGT
TATTGCTGGCGATGCTCTTTTCGATAACCGCTTGTATGAAGGACACGCGTTCAATGAGCGTGTTGTAGAT
CAGCATCAAACACCGCGCATCGATGGCTGCATAAAGAATCTGCTCGCGACGCAGCGGTCTATTGGCCCAG
TTTGAGCACTGGTTTGATTTGTTCAGTTTCTTGCCAAGGCATGCCAATGAGAGATCCGTAAGGGCGTCTC
CTGCCCGGTTAACATTGCCGAAGGGAAGTTCAACGCCGAAGCGCTGCTTTTTTAACTCCAACCAGAGATT
GCGAAGGTCCAAGTAGTGGTGAGGCATTTGAAGGCGCAGTTGCAGGGGCAGTGACCGCTGCAATACACTG
AGATCACTGACCATAGAGAACCCCACCTTACGGATGTTCACGTTATTAAAGATATTCGCGCCCAGCAAGC
GCCAGTGTTCCGAGCGTAAGCTCTCCCGCGCCAGGCAATCGATCAGGTAGACATTGTGGCCGGTGGCGAT
CTGTAGCACGCACAGCTGATTGTCTCCGCACACGCTCTGCATCCATTCAGAATCCAGGTATATGACGCAC
TCCTGCTGCA
