>Addgene plasmid #40830 | pAFM-NbrWT | addgene partial sequence | sequence record 70056 | AC5 5'-ACACAAAGCCGCTCCATCAG-3'
CGGATCCAGATATCGAGGCCTGTCTAGAGAAGCTTGTTCGAATCTCGAGTGCGCGCTTCCGGAGGTATAC
ACCTAGGCGGTACCACTGCAGTGAATTCGGAGCTCCGCCACCATGGACTACAAAGACCATGACGGTGATT
ATAAAGATCATGACATCGATTACAAGGATGACGATGACAAGCACCGGTTGAGCTCCGCCACCATGGAGCA
AAAGCTCATTTCTGAAGAGGACTTGAATGAAATGGAGCAAAAGCTCATTTCTGAAGAGGACTTGAATGAA
ATGGAGCAAAAGCTCATTTCTGAAGAGGACTTGAATGAAATGGAGCAAAAGCTCATTTCTGAAGAGGACT
TGAATGAAATGGAGCAAAAGCTCATTTCTGAAGAGGACTTGAATGAAATGGAGAGCTTGGGCGACCTCAC
CATGGAGCAAAAGCTCATTTCTGAAGAGGACTTGAATCACCGGTATACAAGTTTGTACAAAAAAGCAGGC
TCCGCGGCCGCCCCCTTCACCATGGCACGCAAGAGCCACATGTACAACGCAATACCCGCCGGCTTTGAGT
CGGACGAGGAGAACATGGAGAACCTAATGAGCAACCTGAAGATCAAGCGCTTGGAGGACATCACGACAGG
TGCTGGAATCGACGGCTGTAACTTTGACGCCACCTTGGACGCAAAGGCGGAGGAGTTTTTTAAGCTGTTC
CGCGAGAAGTGGAACATGTATAGCAAGAAAAAGTCGCCACATCTGCGCCAGGAATTTGGAAGGGCTTTAA
TGGGCCATCAGGATCCTTTGCTCCTGGCCCTGAAGATCTTCGCCAACTGCCCAGACAGCAGCAACATCAA
GACGAAGAGCTTGTCACATTTTGTGCTGGACACGGTTTGCAAGCTCCACAAGGATTTTCC
